Addgene plasmid #134252: pLV-Hyg-Snrnp40-skywarp-CRISPR-resistant
Purpose: Lentivector encoding CRISPR-resistant skywarp form of Snrnp40 (missing exon 5)
Depositing lab: Bruce Beutler. Depositing organization: University of Texas Southwestern Medical Center. Publication: Syndromic immune disorder caused by a viable hypomorphic allele of spliceosome component Snrnp40. Zhang D, Yue T, Choi JH, Nair-Gill E, Zhong X, Wang KW, Zhan X, Li X, Choi M, Tang M, Quan J, Hildebrand S, Moresco EMY, Beutler B. Nat Immunol. 2019 Oct;20(10):1322-1334. doi: 10.1038/s41590-019-0464-4. Epub 2019 Aug 19. PubMed 31427773.
Backbone
  Vector backbone: pLV-EF1a -MCS-IRES-Hyg
  Backbone size w/o insert (bp): 9200
  Total vector size (bp): 10200
  Vector type: Mammalian Expression, Lentiviral
  Selectable markers: Hygromycin
Growth in bacteria
  Bacterial resistance: Ampicillin, 100 μg/mL
  Growth temperature: 37°C
  Growth strain: NEB Stable
  Copy number: High Copy
Gene/Insert
  Gene/Insert name: Snrp40 (alt names: Wdr57; Prp8bp)
  Species: M. musculus (mouse)
  Insert size (bp): 954
  Mutation: deleted amino acids 179-219, and mutated coding sequence “gataactatgcgacgttgaa” to “gaCaaTtaCgcCacCttAaa”
  GenBank ID: NM_025645
  Entrez Gene: Snrnp40 (a.k.a. 0610009C03Rik, Prp8bp, Wdr57)
  Promoter: EF1a
  Cloning method: Ligation Independent Cloning
  Sequencing primers: 5′ CAAGCCTCAGACAGTGGTTC; 3′ TTCGGCCAGTAACGTTAGGG
Terms and licenses: Academic/Nonprofit Terms; Industry Terms: Not Available to Industry
How to cite: pLV-Hyg-Snrnp40-skywarp-CRISPR-resistant was a gift from Bruce Beutler (Addgene plasmid # 134252 ; http://n2t.net/addgene:134252 ; RRID:Addgene_134252)
