[The description below was written by a language model from this plasmid's Addgene catalogue record and pLannotate feature annotations shown in this document.]
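Description:
pLV-Hyg-Snrnp40-skywarp-CRISPR-resistant is a third-generation-style, self-inactivating HIV-1 lentiviral transfer plasmid of about 10.1 to 10.2 kb, built on the pLV-EF1a-MCS-IRES-Hyg backbone for stable expression in mammalian cells. In bacteria it is maintained through a high-copy ColE1/pUC origin and ampicillin resistance (β-lactamase). An f1 origin, an SV40 origin and leftover lac/T7/T3 cloning-vector elements are also present in the backbone. The viral genome is transcribed from an RSV promoter fused to a truncated 5' LTR. It carries the Ψ packaging signal with a partial gag segment, the Rev response element for Rev-dependent nuclear export, and the cPPT/CTS. It ends in a ΔU3 3' LTR, which inactivates LTR promoter activity after integration, followed by an SV40 polyadenylation signal.

The internal cassette uses the human EF-1α promoter with its intron A to drive a mouse Snrnp40 (Wdr57/Prp8bp) coding sequence of roughly 950 bp. Snrnp40 is a component of the U5 snRNP and the U4/U6-U5 tri-snRNP of the spliceosome. The insert reproduces the "skywarp" hypomorphic form, which lacks exon 5 (amino acids 179–219 deleted). It also contains a cluster of base substitutions within a 20-nt stretch of coding sequence, which the record describes as making it CRISPR-resistant, presumably by disrupting a guide RNA target site. An EMCV IRES downstream links translation of a hygromycin phosphotransferase gene to the same transcript, so hygromycin selection enriches for transduced cells expressing the insert, and a WPRE enhances transcript expression. No epitope tag or fluorescent reporter is annotated. The design fits re-expression of the mutant protein in cells whose endogenous Snrnp40 has been targeted by CRISPR, allowing the function of the skywarp allele to be assessed.
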