Features (pLannotate 1.2.2; 30 found; start..end, strand, type, name):
      9..235     +  promoter       RSV promoter: Rous sarcoma virus enhancer/promoter
    236..416     +  LTR            5' LTR (truncated): truncated 5' long terminal repeat (LTR) from HIV-1
    463..588     +  misc_feature   HIV-1 Ψ: packaging signal of human immunodeficiency virus type 1
    572..935     +  CDS            HIV-1 gag (fragment): gag protein from human immunodeficiency virus 1; gag
   1081..1314    +  misc_feature   RRE: The Rev response element (RRE) of HIV-1 allows for Rev-dependent mRNA export from the nucleus to the cytoplasm.
   1691..1791    +  CDS            Rev (fragment): human immunodeficiency virus 1 (HIV-1) Rev protein; rev; enhances nuclear export of unspliced and incompletely spliced viral mRNAs
   1810..1926    +  misc_feature   cPPT/CTS: central polypurine tract and central termination sequence of HIV-1
   2149..2360    +  promoter       EF-1α core promoter: core promoter for human elongation factor EF-1α
   2361..2474    +  intron         EF-1α intron A (fragment): intron upstream of the start codon of human EF-1α
   3100..3303    +  intron         EF-1α intron A: truncated intron upstream of the start codon of human EF-1α
   3306..3323    +  exon           EF-1α exon (fragment): truncated exon 2 from human EF-1α, beginning with a GT-to-CC mutation that reduces splicing efficiency
   3329..4279    +  CDS            Snrnp40 (fragment): SNR40_MOUSE - Also known as Wdr57. Experimental evidence at protein level: Swiss-Prot protein existence level 1. Required for pre-mRNA splicing as component of the activated spliceosome. Component of the U5 small nuclear ribonucleoprotein (snRNP) complex and the U4/U6-U5 tri-snRNP complex, building blocks of the spliceosome. From Mus musculus (Mouse).
   4328..4911    +  misc_feature   IRES2: internal ribosome entry site (IRES) of the encephalomyocarditis virus (EMCV)
   4935..5960    +  CDS            HygR: aminoglycoside phosphotransferase from E. coli; aph(4)-Ia; confers resistance to hygromycin
   5975..6563    +  misc_feature   WPRE: woodchuck hepatitis virus posttranscriptional regulatory element
   6580..6648    +  CDS            nef (fragment): NEF_HV1Z2 - Experimental evidence at protein level: Swiss-Prot protein existence level 1. Extracellular Nef protein targets CD4(+) T-lymphocytes for apoptosis by interacting with CXCR4 surface receptors. From Human immunodeficiency virus type 1 group M subtype D (isolate Z2/CDC-Z34) (HIV-1).
   6650..6883    +  LTR            3' LTR (ΔU3): self-inactivating 3' long terminal repeat (LTR) from HIV-1
   6955..7076    +  polyA_signal   SV40 poly(A) signal: SV40 polyadenylation signal
   7116..7251    +  rep_origin     SV40 ori: SV40 origin of replication
   7272..7290    -  promoter       T7 promoter: promoter for bacteriophage T7 RNA polymerase
   7298..7453    +  CDS            lacZα (fragment): LacZα fragment of β-galactosidase; lacZ fragment
   7458..7886    +  rep_origin     f1 ori (sequence partly withheld): f1 bacteriophage origin of replication; arrow indicates direction of (+) strand synthesis
   7939..8043    +  promoter       AmpR promoter: bla
   8044..8904    +  CDS            AmpR: β-lactamase; bla; confers resistance to ampicillin, carbenicillin, and related antibiotics
   9075..9663    +  rep_origin     ori: high-copy-number ColE1/pMB1/pBR322/pUC origin of replication
   9846..9938    +  CDS            lacI (fragment): lac repressor; lacI; The lac repressor binds to the lac operator to inhibit transcription in E. coli. This inhibition can be relieved by adding lactose or isopropyl-β-D-thiogalactopyranoside (IPTG).
   9951..9972    +  protein_bind   CAP binding site: CAP binding activates transcription in the presence of cAMP. E. coli catabolite activator protein
   9987..10017   +  promoter       lac promoter: promoter for the E. coli lac operon
  10025..10041   +  protein_bind   lac operator: The lac repressor binds to the lac operator to inhibit transcription in E. coli. This inhibition can be relieved by adding lactose or isopropyl-β-D-thiogalactopyranoside (IPTG). lac repressor encoded by lacI
  10086..10104   +  promoter       T3 promoter: promoter for bacteriophage T3 RNA polymerase
>Addgene plasmid #134252 | pLV-Hyg-Snrnp40-skywarp-CRISPR-resistant | addgene full sequence | sequence record 275340 | Addgene NGS Result
AAGCTTAATGTAGTCTTATGCAATACTCTTGTAGTCTTGCAACATGGTAACGATGAGTTAGCAACATGCC
TTACAAGGAGAGAAAAAGCACCGTGCATGCCGATTGGTGGAAGTAAGGTGGTACGATCGTGCCTTATTAG
GAAGGCAACAGACGGGTCTGACATGGATTGGACGAACCACTGAATTGCCGCATTGCAGAGATATTGTATT
TAAGTGCCTAGCTCGATACATAAACGGGTCTCTCTGGTTAGACCAGATCTGAGCCTGGGAGCTCTCTGGC
TAACTAGGGAACCCACTGCTTAAGCCTCAATAAAGCTTGCCTTGAGTGCTTCAAGTAGTGTGTGCCCGTC
TGTTGTGTGACTCTGGTAACTAGAGATCCCTCAGACCCTTTTAGTCAGTGTGGAAAATCTCTAGCAGTGG
CGCCCGAACAGGGACTTGAAAGCGAAAGGGAAACCAGAGGAGCTCTCTCGACGCAGGACTCGGCTTGCTG
AAGCGCGCACGGCAAGAGGCGAGGGGCGGCGACTGGTGAGTACGCCAAAAATTTTGACTAGCGGAGGCTA
GAAGGAGAGAGATGGGTGCGAGAGCGTCAGTATTAAGCGGGGGAGAATTAGATCGCGATGGGAAAAAATT
CGGTTAAGGCCAGGGGGAAAGAAAAAATATAAATTAAAACATATAGTATGGGCAAGCAGGGAGCTAGAAC
GATTCGCAGTTAATCCTGGCCTGTTAGAAACATCAGAAGGCTGTAGACAAATACTGGGACAGCTACAACC
ATCCCTTCAGACAGGATCAGAAGAACTTAGATCATTATATAATACAGTAGCAACCCTCTATTGTGTGCAT
CAAAGGATAGAGATAAAAGACACCAAGGAAGCTTTAGACAAGATAGAGGAAGAGCAAAACAAAAGTAAGA
CCACCGCACAGCAAGCGGCCGCTGATCTTCAGACCTGGAGGAGGAGATATGAGGGACAATTGGAGAAGTG
AATTATATAAATATAAAGTAGTAAAAATTGAACCATTAGGAGTAGCACCCACCAAGGCAAAGAGAAGAGT
GGTGCAGAGAGAAAAAAGAGCAGTGGGAATAGGAGCTTTGTTCCTTGGGTTCTTGGGAGCAGCAGGAAGC
ACTATGGGCGCAGCGTCAATGACGCTGACGGTACAGGCCAGACAATTATTGTCTGGTATAGTGCAGCAGC
AGAACAATTTGCTGAGGGCTATTGAGGCGCAACAGCATCTGTTGCAACTCACAGTCTGGGGCATCAAGCA
GCTCCAGGCAAGAATCCTGGCTGTGGAAAGATACCTAAAGGATCAACAGCTCCTGGGGATTTGGGGTTGC
TCTGGAAAACTCATTTGCACCACTGCTGTGCCTTGGAATGCTAGTTGGAGTAATAAATCTCTGGAACAGA
TTTGGAATCACACGACCTGGATGGAGTGGGACAGAGAAATTAACAATTACACAAGCTTAATACACTCCTT
AATTGAAGAATCGCAAAACCAGCAAGAAAAGAATGAACAAGAATTATTGGAATTAGATAAATGGGCAAGT
TTGTGGAATTGGTTTAACATAACAAATTGGCTGTGGTATATAAAATTATTCATAATGATAGTAGGAGGCT
TGGTAGGTTTAAGAATAGTTTTTGCTGTACTTTCTATAGTGAATAGAGTTAGGCAGGGATATTCACCATT
ATCGTTTCAGACCCACCTCCCAACCCCGAGGGGACCCGACAGGCCCGAAGGAATAGAAGAAGAAGGTGGA
GAGAGAGACAGAGACAGATCCATTCGATTAGTGAACGGATCTCGACGGTATCGGTTAACTTTTAAAAGAA
AAGGGGGGATTGGGGGGTACAGTGCAGGGGAAAGAATAGTAGACATAATAGCAACAGACATACAAACTAA
AGAATTACAAAAACAAATTACAAAATTCAAAATTTTATCGATGCCTCCCCGTCACCACCCCCCCCAACCC
GCCCCGACCGGAGCTGAGAGTAATTCATACAAAAGGACTCGCCCCTGCCTTGGGGAATCCCAGGGACCGT
CGTTAAACTCCCACTAACGTAGAACCCAGAGATCGCTGCGTTCCCGCCCCCTCACCCGCCCGCTCTCGTC
ATCACTGAGGTGGAGAAGAGCATGCGTGAGGCTCCGGTGCCCGTCAGTGGGCAGAGCGCACATCGCCCAC
AGTCCCCGAGAAGTTGGGGGGAGGGGTCGGCAATTGAACCGGTGCCTAGAGAAGGTGGCGCGGGGTAAAC
TGGGAAAGTGATGTCGTGTACTGGCTCCGCCTTTTTCCCGAGGGTGGGGGAGAACCGTATATAAGTGCAG
TAGTCGCCGTGAACGTTCTTTTTCGCAACGGGTTTGCCGCCAGAACACAGGTAAGTGCCGTGTGTGGTTC
CCGCGGGCCTGGCCTCTTTACGGGTTATGGCCCTTGCGTGCCTTGAATTACTTCCACGCCCCTGGCTGCA
GTACGTGATTCTTGATCCCGAGCTTCGGGTTGGAAGTGGGTGGGAGAGTTCGAGGCCTTGCGCTTAAGGA
GCCCCTTCGCCTCGTGCTTGAGTTGAGGCCTGGCTTGGGCGCTGGGGCCGCCGCGTGCGAATCTGGTGGC
ACCTTCGCGCCTGTCTCGCTGCTTTCGATAAGTCTCTAGCCATTTAAAATTTTTGATGATATCCTGCGAC
GCTTTTTTTTTGGCAAGATAGTCTTGTAAATGCGGGCCAAGATCTGCACACTGGTATTTCGGTTTTTGGG
GCCGCGGGCGGCGACGGGGCCCGTGCGTCCCAGCGCACATGTTCGGCGAGGCGGGGCCTGCGAGCGCGGC
CACCGAGAATCGGACGGGGGTAGTCTCAAGCTGGCCGGCCTGCTCTGGTGCCTGGCCTCGCGCCGCCGTG
TATCGCCCCGCCCTGGGCGGCAAGGCTGGCCCGGTCGGCACCAGTTGCGTGAGCGGAAAGATGGCCGCTT
CCCGGCCCTGCTGCAGGGAGCTCAAAATGGAGGACGCGGCGCTCGGGAGAGCGGGCGGGTGAGTCACCCA
CACAAAGGAAAAGGGCCTTTCCGTCCTCAGCCGTCGCTTCATGTGACTCCACGGAGTACCGGGCGCCGTC
CAGGCACCTCGATTAGTTCTCGAGCTTTTGGAGTACGTCGTCTTTAGGTTGGGGGGAGGGGTTTTATGCG
ATGGAGTTTCCCCACACTGAGTGGGTGGAGACTGAAGTTAGGCCAGCTTGGCACTTGATGTAATTCTCCT
TGGAATTTGCCCTTTTTGAGTTTGGATCTTGGTTCATTCTCAAGCCTCAGACAGTGGTTCAAAGTTTTTT
TCTTCCATTTCAGGTGTCGTGAAAACTACCCCTCTAGAATGATCGAGCAGCAGAAGCGTAAGGGCCCGGA
GCTACCCCTGGTTCCCGTCAAGCGGCCGCGACATGAGTTGCTGTTGGGAGCGGCAGGAGCCGGCCCCGGA
GCGGGGCCGCAGCAGGCGACTCCAGGGGCATTGCTGCAGGCGGGACCGCCCAGGTGTTCTTCCCTTCAAG
CTCCAATCATGCTGCTCTCGGGACATGAGGGGGAAGTGTACTGCTGCAAGTTTCACCCCAATGGATCCAC
CCTGGCTTCTGCAGGATTTGACCGGCTAATACTGTTGTGGAACGTCTATGGAGACTGTGACAATTACGCC
ACCTTAAAGGGACACAGTGGAGCAGTGATGGAGCTGCACTATAACACAGATGGCAGCATGCTCTTCTCAG
CGTCGACAGACAAAACTGTGGCGGTGTGGGATAGTGAAACTGGGGAGAGAGTGAAAAGGCTAAAGGGGCA
TACTTCCTTTGTGAACTCCTGTTACCCAGCCAGGCGGGGCCCCCAACTTGTCTGTACTGGCAGTGACGAT
GGTACAGTTAAGGTCTGGGACCTACGCCAAAACAAGTTAACCTACACCATGAGAGGCCATGCAGACTCTG
TAACTGGCCTGAGCTTGAGTTCTGAAGGCTCTTATCTCCTGTCCAATGCAATGGACAACACAGTTCGTGT
CTGGGATGTCCGGCCATTTGCTCCCAAAGAGAGATGTGTGAAGATATTTCAAGGAAATGTCCACAACTTT
GAAAAGAACCTCCTGAGATGTTCCTGGTCTCCAGATGGAAGCAAGATAGCAGCTGGCTCAGCAGACAGGT
TTGTGTACGTGTGGGACACCACAAGCCGAAGGGTCCTGTACAAGCTGCCTGGTCACGCTGGCTCCATCAA
TGAAGTGGCTTTCCACCCCGACGAGCCCATCATCCTCTCAGCATCCAGTGACAAGAGGCTGTACATGGGT
GAGATCCAGTGAGGATCCACGCGTCTCCGGCCTAGGGATAACAGGGTAATCCGCTAGCCCCTCTCCCTCC
CCCCCCCCTAACGTTACTGGCCGAAGCCGCTTGGAATAAGGCCGGTGTGCGTTTGTCTATATGTTATTTT
CCACCATATTGCCGTCTTTTGGCAATGTGAGGGCCCGGAAACCTGGCCCTGTCTTCTTGACGAGCATTCC
TAGGGGTCTTTCCCCTCTCGCCAAAGGAATGCAAGGTCTGTTGAATGTCGTGAAGGAAGCAGTTCCTCTG
GAAGCTTCTTGAAGACAAACAACGTCTGTAGCGACCCTTTGCAGGCAGCGGAACCCCCCACCTGGCGACA
GGTGCCTCTGCGGCCAAAAGCCACGTGTATAAGATACACCTGCAAAGGCGGCACAACCCCAGTGCCACGT
TGTGAGTTGGATAGTTGTGGAAAGAGTCAAATGGCTCTCCTCAAGCGTATTCAACAAGGGGCTGAAGGAT
GCCCAGAAGGTACCCCATTGTATGGGATCTGATCTGGGGCCTCGGTACACATGCTTTACATGTGTTTAGT
CGAGGTTAAAAAAACGTCTAGGCCCCCCGAACCACGGGGACGTGGTTTTCCTTTGAAAAACACGATGATA
ATATGGCCACACTAGAGATCCACCGGTCGCCACCATGAAAAAGCCTGAACTCACCGCGACGTCTGTCGAG
AAGTTTCTGATCGAAAAGTTCGACAGCGTCTCCGACCTGATGCAGCTCTCGGAGGGCGAAGAATCTCGTG
CTTTCAGCTTCGATGTAGGAGGGCGTGGATATGTCCTGCGGGTAAATAGCTGCGCCGATGGTTTCTACAA
AGATCGTTATGTTTATCGGCACTTTGCATCGGCCGCGCTCCCGATTCCGGAAGTGCTTGACATTGGGGAA
TTCAGCGAGAGCCTGACCTATTGCATCTCCCGCCGTGCACAGGGTGTCACGTTGCAAGACCTGCCTGAAA
CCGAACTGCCCGCTGTTCTGCAGCCGGTCGCGGAGGCCATGGATGCGATCGCTGCGGCCGATCTTAGCCA
GACGAGCGGGTTCGGCCCATTCGGACCGCAAGGAATCGGTCAATACACTACATGGCGTGATTTCATATGC
GCGATTGCTGATCCCCATGTGTATCACTGGCAAACTGTGATGGACGACACCGTCAGTGCGTCCGTCGCGC
AGGCTCTCGATGAGCTGATGCTTTGGGCCGAGGACTGCCCCGAAGTCCGGCACCTCGTGCACGCGGATTT
CGGCTCCAACAATGTCCTGACGGACAATGGCCGCATAACAGCGGTCATTGACTGGAGCGAGGCGATGTTC
GGGGATTCCCAATACGAGGTCGCCAACATCTTCTTCTGGAGGCCGTGGTTGGCTTGTATGGAGCAGCAGA
CGCGCTACTTCGAGCGGAGGCATCCGGAGCTTGCAGGATCGCCGCGGCTCCGGGCGTATATGCTCCGCAT
TGGTCTTGACCAACTCTATCAGAGCTTGGTTGACGGCAATTTCGATGATGCAGCTTGGGCGCAGGGTCGA
TGCGACGCAATCGTCCGATCCGGAGCCGGGACTGTCGGGCGTACACAAATCGCCCGCAGAAGCGCGGCCG
TCTGGACCGATGGCTGTGTAGAAGTACTCGCCGATAGTGGAAACCGACGCCCCAGCACTCGTCCGAGGGC
AAAGGAATAGGCGGCCGCGTCGACAATCAACCTCTGGATTACAAAATTTGTGAAAGATTGACTGGTATTC
TTAACTATGTTGCTCCTTTTACGCTATGTGGATACGCTGCTTTAATGCCTTTGTATCATGCTATTGCTTC
CCGTATGGCTTTCATTTTCTCCTCCTTGTATAAATCCTGGTTGCTGTCTCTTTATGAGGAGTTGTGGCCC
GTTGTCAGGCAACGTGGCGTGGTGTGCACTGTGTTTGCTGACGCAACCCCCACTGGTTGGGGCATTGCCA
CCACCTGTCAGCTCCTTTCCGGGACTTTCGCTTTCCCCCTCCCTATTGCCACGGCGGAACTCATCGCCGC
CTGCCTTGCCCGCTGCTGGACAGGGGCTCGGCTGTTGGGCACTGACAATTCCGTGGTGTTGTCGGGGAAG
CTGACGTCCTTTCCATGGCTGCTCGCCTGTGTTGCCACCTGGATTCTGCGCGGGACGTCCTTCTGCTACG
TCCCTTCGGCCCTCAATCCAGCGGACCTTCCTTCCCGCGGCCTGCTGCCGGCTCTGCGGCCTCTTCCGCG
TCTTCGCCTTCGCCCTCAGACGAGTCGGATCTCCCTTTGGGCCGCCTCCCCGCCTGGAATTCGAGCTCGG
TACCTTTAAGACCAATGACTTACAAGGCAGCTGTAGATCTTAGCCACTTTTTAAAAGAAAAGGGGGGACT
GGAAGGGCTAATTCACTCCCAACGAAGACAAGATCTGCTTTTTGCTTGTACTGGGTCTCTCTGGTTAGAC
CAGATCTGAGCCTGGGAGCTCTCTGGCTAACTAGGGAACCCACTGCTTAAGCCTCAATAAAGCTTGCCTT
GAGTGCTTCAAGTAGTGTGTGCCCGTCTGTTGTGTGACTCTGGTAACTAGAGATCCCTCAGACCCTTTTA
GTCAGTGTGGAAAATCTCTAGCAGTAGTAGTTCATGTCATCTTATTATTCAGTATTTATAACTTGCAAAG
AAATGAATATCAGAGAGTGAGAGGAACTTGTTTATTGCAGCTTATAATGGTTACAAATAAAGCAATAGCA
TCACAAATTTCACAAATAAAGCATTTTTTTCACTGCATTCTAGTTGTGGTTTGTCCAAACTCATCAATGT
ATCTTATCATGTCTGGCTCTAGCTATCCCGCCCCTAACTCCGCCCATCCCGCCCCTAACTCCGCCCAGTT
CCGCCCATTCTCCGCCCCATGGCTGACTAATTTTTTTTATTTATGCAGAGGCCGAGGCCGCCTCGGCCTC
TGAGCTATTCCAGAAGTAGTGAGGAGGCTTTTTTGGAGGCCTAGGGACGTACCCAATTCGCCCTATAGTG
AGTCGTATTACGCGCGCTCACTGGCCGTCGTTTTACAACGTCGTGACTGGGAAAACCCTGGCGTTACCCA
ACTTAATCGCCTTGCAGCACATCCCCCTTTCGCCAGCTGGCGTAATAGCGAAGAGGCCCGCACCGATCGC
CCTTCCCAACAGTTGCGCAGCCTGAATGGCGAATGGG
[124 nt withheld, positions 7458-7581]
C
[91 nt withheld, positions 7583-7673]
A
[49 nt withheld, positions 7675-7723]
CCTTTGACGTTGGAGTCCACGTTCTTT
[37 nt withheld, positions 7751-7787]
ACCCTATCTCGGTCTATTCTTTTGATTTATAAGGGATTTTGCCGATTTCGGCCTATTGGTTAAAAAATGA
GCTGATTTAACAAAAATTTAACGCGAATTTTAACAAAATATTAACGCTTACAATTTAGGTGGCACTTTTC
GGGGAAATGTGCGCGGAACCCCTATTTGTTTATTTTTCTAAATACATTCAAATATGTATCCGCTCATGAG
ACAATAACCCTGATAAATGCTTCAATAATATTGAAAAAGGAAGAGTATGAGTATTCAACATTTCCGTGTC
GCCCTTATTCCCTTTTTTGCGGCATTTTGCCTTCCTGTTTTTGCTCACCCAGAAACGCTGGTGAAAGTAA
AAGATGCTGAAGATCAGTTGGGTGCACGAGTGGGTTACATCGAACTGGATCTCAACAGCGGTAAGATCCT
TGAGAGTTTTCGCCCCGAAGAACGTTTTCCAATGATGAGCACTTTTAAAGTTCTGCTATGTGGCGCGGTA
TTATCCCGTATTGACGCCGGGCAAGAGCAACTCGGTCGCCGCATACACTATTCTCAGAATGACTTGGTTG
AGTACTCACCAGTCACAGAAAAGCATCTTACGGATGGCATGACAGTAAGAGAATTATGCAGTGCTGCCAT
AACCATGAGTGATAACACTGCGGCCAACTTACTTCTGACAACGATCGGAGGACCGAAGGAGCTAACCGCT
TTTTTGCACAACATGGGGGATCATGTAACTCGCCTTGATCGTTGGGAACCGGAGCTGAATGAAGCCATAC
CAAACGACGAGCGTGACACCACGATGCCTGTAGCAATGGCAACAACGTTGCGCAAACTATTAACTGGCGA
ACTACTTACTCTAGCTTCCCGGCAACAATTAATAGACTGGATGGAGGCGGATAAAGTTGCAGGACCACTT
CTGCGCTCGGCCCTTCCGGCTGGCTGGTTTATTGCTGATAAATCTGGAGCCGGTGAGCGTGGGTCTCGCG
GTATCATTGCAGCACTGGGGCCAGATGGTAAGCCCTCCCGTATCGTAGTTATCTACACGACGGGGAGTCA
GGCAACTATGGATGAACGAAATAGACAGATCGCTGAGATAGGTGCCTCACTGATTAAGCATTGGTAACTG
TCAGACCAAGTTTACTCATATATACTTTAGATTGATTTAAAACTTCATTTTTAATTTAAAAGGATCTAGG
TGAAGATCCTTTTTGATAATCTCATGACCAAAATCCCTTAACGTGAGTTTTCGTTCCACTGAGCGTCAGA
CCCCGTAGAAAAGATCAAAGGATCTTCTTGAGATCCTTTTTTTCTGCGCGTAATCTGCTGCTTGCAAACA
AAAAAACCACCGCTACCAGCGGTGGTTTGTTTGCCGGATCAAGAGCTACCAACTCTTTTTCCGAAGGTAA
CTGGCTTCAGCAGAGCGCAGATACCAAATACTGTTCTTCTAGTGTAGCCGTAGTTAGGCCACCACTTCAA
GAACTCTGTAGCACCGCCTACATACCTCGCTCTGCTAATCCTGTTACCAGTGGCTGCTGCCAGTGGCGAT
AAGTCGTGTCTTACCGGGTTGGACTCAAGACGATAGTTACCGGATAAGGCGCAGCGGTCGGGCTGAACGG
GGGGTTCGTGCACACAGCCCAGCTTGGAGCGAACGACCTACACCGAACTGAGATACCTACAGCGTGAGCT
ATGAGAAAGCGCCACGCTTCCCGAAGGGAGAAAGGCGGACAGGTATCCGGTAAGCGGCAGGGTCGGAACA
GGAGAGCGCACGAGGGAGCTTCCAGGGGGAAACGCCTGGTATCTTTATAGTCCTGTCGGGTTTCGCCACC
TCTGACTTGAGCGTCGATTTTTGTGATGCTCGTCAGGGGGGCGGAGCCTATGGAAAAACGCCAGCAACGC
GGCCTTTTTACGGTTCCTGGCCTTTTGCTGGCCTTTTGCTCACATGTTCTTTCCTGCGTTATCCCCTGAT
TCTGTGGATAACCGTATTACCGCCTTTGAGTGAGCTGATACCGCTCGCCGCAGCCGAACGACCGAGCGCA
GCGAGTCAGTGAGCGAGGAAGCGGAAGAGCGCCCAATACGCAAACCGCCTCTCCCCGCGCGTTGGCCGAT
TCATTAATGCAGCTGGCACGACAGGTTTCCCGACTGGAAAGCGGGCAGTGAGCGCAACGCAATTAATGTG
AGTTAGCTCACTCATTAGGCACCCCAGGCTTTACACTTTATGCTTCCGGCTCGTATGTTGTGTGGAATTG
TGAGCGGATAACAATTTCACACAGGAAACAGCTATGACCATGATTACGCCAAGCGCGCAATTAACCCTCA
CTAAAGGGAACAAAAGCTGGAGCTGC
